>Addgene plasmid #191328 | pBetaActin-dCer3-C2-dCer3 | addgene full sequence | sequence record 381722 | Addgene Partial NGS Result
ACGGTACCGCGGGCCCGGGATCCACCGGATCTAGATAAGTAATGATCATAATCAGCCATATCACATCTGT
AGAGGTTTTACTTGCTTTAAAAAACCTCCCACACCTCCCCCTGAACCTGAAACATAAAATGAATGCAATT
GTTGTTGTTAACTTGTTTATTGCAGCTTATAATGGTTACAAATAAAGCAATAGCATCACAAATTTCACAA
ATAAAGCATTTTTTTCACTGCATTCTAGTTGTGGTTTGTCCAAACTCATCAATGTATCTTATCATGTCTG
GATCAATTCGTAATCATGTCATAGCTGTTTCCTGTGTGAAATTGTTATCCGCTCACAATTCCACACAACA
TACGAGCCGGAAGCATAAAGTGTAAAGCCTGGGGTGCCTAATGAGTGAGCTAACTCACATTAATTGCGTT
GCGCTCACTGCCCGCTTTCCAGTCGGGAAACCTGTCGTGCCAGCTGCATTAATGAATCGGCCAACGCGCG
GGGAGAGGCGGTTTGCGTATTGGGCGCTCTTCCGCTTCCTCGCTCACTGACTCGCTGCGCTCGGTCGTTC
GGCTGCGGCGAGCGGTATCAGCTCACTCAAAGGCGGTAATACGGTTATCCACAGAATCAGGGGATAACGC
AGGAAAGAACATGTGAGCAAAAGGCCAGCAAAAGGCCAGGAACCGTAAAAAGGCCGCGTTGCTGGCGTTT
TTCCATAGGCTCCGCCCCCCTGACGAGCATCACAAAAATCGACGCTCAAGTCAGAGGTGGCGAAACCCGA
CAGGACTATAAAGATACCAGGCGTTTCCCCCTGGAAGCTCCCTCGTGCGCTCTCCTGTTCCGACCCTGCC
GCTTACCGGATACCTGTCCGCCTTTCTCCCTTCGGGAAGCGTGGCGCTTTCTCATAGCTCACGCTGTAGG
TATCTCAGTTCGGTGTAGGTCGTTCGCTCCAAGCTGGGCTGTGTGCACGAACCCCCCGTTCAGCCCGACC
GCTGCGCCTTATCCGGTAACTATCGTCTTGAGTCCAACCCGGTAAGACACGACTTATCGCCACTGGCAGC
AGCCACTGGTAACAGGATTAGCAGAGCGAGGTATGTAGGCGGTGCTACAGAGTTCTTGAAGTGGTGGCCT
AACTACGGCTACACTAGAAGAACAGTATTTGGTATCTGCGCTCTGCTGAAGCCAGTTACCTTCGGAAAAA
GAGTTGGTAGCTCTTGATCCGGCAAACAAACCACCGCTGGTAGCGGTGGTTTTTTTGTTTGCAAGCAGCA
GATTACGCGCAGAAAAAAAGGATCTCAAGAAGATCCTTTGATCTTTTCTACGGGGTCTGACGCTCAGTGG
AACGAAAACTCACGTTAAGGGATTTTGGTCATGAGATTATCAAAAAGGATCTTCACCTAGATCCTTTTAA
ATTAAAAATGAAGTTTTAAATCAATCTAAAGTATATATGAGTAAACTTGGTCTGACAGTTACCAATGCTT
AATCAGTGAGGCACCTATCTCAGCGATCTGTCTATTTCGTTCATCCATAGTTGCCTGACTCCCCGTCGTG
TAGATAACTACGATACGGGAGGGCTTACCATCTGGCCCCAGTGCTGCAATGATACCGCGAGACCCACGCT
CACCGGCTCCAGATTTATCAGCAATAAACCAGCCAGCCGGAAGGGCCGAGCGCAGAAGTGGTCCTGCAAC
TTTATCCGCCTCCATCCAGTCTATTAATTGTTGCCGGGAAGCTAGAGTAAGTAGTTCGCCAGTTAATAGT
TTGCGCAACGTTGTTGCCATTGCTACAGGCATCGTGGTGTCACGCTCGTCGTTTGGTATGGCTTCATTCA
GCTCCGGTTCCCAACGATCAAGGCGAGTTACATGATCCCCCATGTTGTGCAAAAAAGCGGTTAGCTCCTT
CGGTCCTCCGATCGTTGTCAGAAGTAAGTTGGCCGCAGTGTTATCACTCATGGTTATGGCAGCACTGCAT
AATTCTCTTACTGTCATGCCATCCGTAAGATGCTTTTCTGTGACTGGTGAGTACTCAACCAAGTCATTCT
GAGAATAGTGTATGCGGCGACCGAGTTGCTCTTGCCCGGCGTCAATACGGGATAATACCGCGCCACATAG
CAGAACTTTAAAAGTGCTCATCATTGGAAAACGTTCTTCGGGGCGAAAACTCTCAAGGATCTTACCGCTG
TTGAGATCCAGTTCGATGTAACCCACTCGTGCACCCAACTGATCTTCAGCATCTTTTACTTTCACCAGCG
TTTCTGGGTGAGCAAAAACAGGAAGGCAAAATGCCGCAAAAAAGGGAATAAGGGCGACACGGAAATGTTG
AATACTCATACTCTTCCTTTTTCAATATTATTGAAGCATTTATCAGGGTTATTGTCTCATGAGCGGATAC
ATATTTGAATGTATTTAGAAAAATAAACAAATAGGGGTTCCGCGCACATTTCCCCGAAAAGTGCCACCTG
ACGTCTAAGAAACCATTATTATCATGACATTAACCTATAAAAATAGGCGTATCACGAGGCCCTTTCGTCT
CGCGCGTTTCGGTGATGACGGTGAAAACCTCTGACACATGCAGCTCCCGGAGACGGTCACAGCTTGTCTG
TAAGCGGATGCCGGGAGCAGACAAGCCCGTCAGGGCGCGTCAGCGGGTGTTGGCGGGTGTCGGGGCTGGC
TTAACTATGCGGCATCAGAGCAGATTGTACTGAGAGTGCACCATATGCGGTGTGAAATACCGCACAGATG
CGTAAGGAGAAAATACCGCATCAGGCGCCATTCGCCATTCAGGCTGCGCAACTGTTGGGAAGGGCGATCG
GTGCGGGCCTCTTCGCTATTACGCCAGCTGGCGAAAGGGGGATGTGCTGCAAGGCGATTAAGTTGGGTAA
CGCCAGGGTTTTCCCAGTCACGACGTTGTAAAACGACGGCCAGTGCCAAGTTGGGATCTTTGCATTGGCC
CACGGCTCTCAGGATGGGGATGCTCCCCTTCAGCACCCGGTTCCCCTTGGAAACTGATGGTCCTGGCTCT
GTGGCATGGCAGTGGCACTGTGAGGAGCCCCCTACCAGCAGCACACAGTGGGGTTGGCACTGCCACGCTC
CGGATGCCGCGCTCTGATCCAACCCCATAATCAAGGGAACCCGAATTGCCCCATCATTGCCCCCACCACC
CCCATCCTGCCGGGCCCTCACACCCCACGCTGCCTTCTGGTGACATTCCCCAGCCCAAACCCACGGCTTC
ATGGCTACCGCGGGGCATTTCCCATTGCCGCCCCATTATCAGCTCTGCACACCTCCCGCTGTACCCATGC
CTCGTGGCTGCCCTTCTTTGACGTATAATCTTCTAATTAATACCCGGCCTTGTCAAAGTGGAGCACAAAC
GTTAATTAATTCCCCAGCAGGCAGGTAATTAACAGTGTGACTCCCTTTTTGCTGCGAGTGGGGCTGATAC
AGAGAGATGTGGCACTATGGAGCCCACGGGGTCCTGGCACTGGGTGCCCACGGAGGTCCCCATGTGCTGC
AGTGTCACCGCCTCCGAGGAGACAGTATTGTCCCTGCGGTGTCCCTGCAGCTCAGCTCTGTCCACAGGGC
CACCTCCAGTTTGGAGGGGACACAATGCAGCCCCGATGCAACCCATCCTCGCAGCATCCCAGGGACAAAG
ACCCCACTGCAAGACCGCACACAGGGCTGGGTCCCGCTCCCCTAATATCTACAGTGCTTCTTGCATGGCC
CCTTAATCAATGCAGTTAATCAGCATGCGCTCATGCACCGCTCTGGAGCTGCAAAGCCCCTCGCAGCGCT
GCTCACCAACACCGCGCACCGCCCCGGCCCAGCCTGCAGCACGCGCTGCAAACAGGAAAGAAACAAAATA
TTGCCCAAATGTAGGCAAAGGCATTCGGCTGCCTTGACCTCCGCCGGGCCGGGCCCTGCCTGACTCAGCT
CCTTACTCAGCGCTCGCTTCCTCCCTCCGGCTGCCACCGCCGCAGCGCACACCCTGACAAAGAGTGGCCC
TTAACGGGCTCTGAGGTGCACCCAGCAGTGCACTCAGCAGTCCAAGGGCCGGCCTGGAGGTTTGCACCGC
TACGTGCTGACATTAGCATTGAACTTGGCCCTGGGTAGTGCTGCAGGCCGGGCGGGGTGGGTGTAGAGAG
TGCAGCGCGCGTTGCACCCGGTGCCCCTTCCCCTCCCTTGCATCCCAGCAGGCTGCACCCCAGCACCAGG
CCCGTGCATGCATGCTCCTGGTGTTATTGCAGCCTGGTGCATGCATGCGTCTTGATGGTGCAGCGCTGTG
CATGCATCCTCCTTGGTGTGTAGCAGTCTAGTGCATGCATACCCCTCGGTGTTATTGCTGCTCTGTGCAC
GCACGCTCATTGTATCACTTCATCCCAGTGCATGCACTCACACTGGAGCGATTGCTGCTCGGTGCACGCA
CACTCATTGTATCACTGCAGCTCAGTGGCTGCACGCACACCGGTGTTATTGCTGCTCGGTGCGTGCATGC
ACATCAGTGTCGCTGCAGCTCAGTGCATGCACGCTCATTGCCCATCGCTATCCCTGCCTCTCCTGCTGGC
GCTCCCCGGGAGGTGACTTCAAGGGGACCGCAGGACCACCTCGGGGGTGGGGGGAGGGCTGCACACGCGG
ACCCCGCTCCCCCTCCCCAACAAAGCACTGTGGAATCAAAAAGGGGGGAGGGGGGATGGAGGGGCGCGTC
ACACCCCCGCCCCACACCCTCACCTCGAGGTGAGCCCCACGTTCTGCTTCACTCTCCCCATCTCCCCCCC
CTCCCCACCCCCAATTTTGTATTTATTTATTTTTTAATTATTTTGTGCAGCGATGGGGGCGGGGGGGGGG
GGGGCGCGCGCCAGGCGGGGCGGGGCGGGGCGAGGGGCGGGGCGGGGCGAGGCGGAGAGGTGCGGCGGCA
GCCAATCAGAGCGGCGCGCTCCGAAAGTTTCCTTTTATGGCGAGGCGGCGGCGGCGGCGGCCCTATAAAA
AGCGAAGCGCGCGGCGGGCGGGAGTCGCTGCGCGCTGCCTTCGCCCCGTGCCCCGCTCCGCCGCCGCCTC
GCGCCGCCCGCCCCGGCTCTGACTGACCGCGTTACTCCCACAGGTGAGCGGGCGGGACGGCCCTTCTCCT
CCGGGCTGTAATTAGCGCTTGGTTTAATGACGGCTCGTTTCTTTTCTGTGGCTGCGTGAAAGCCTTAAAG
GGCTCCGGGAGGGCCCTTTGTGCGGGGGGGAGCGGCTCGGGGGGTGCGTGCGTGTGTGTGTGCGTGGGGA
GCGCCGCGTGCGGCTCCGCGCTGCCCGGCGGCTGTGAGCGCTGCGGGCGCGGCGCGGGGCTTTGTGCGCT
CCGCAGTGTGCGCGAGGGGAGCGCGGCCGGGGGCGGTGCCCCGCGGTGCGGGGGGGGCTGCGAGGGGAAC
AAAGGCTGCGTGCGGGGTGTGTGCGTGGGGGGGTGAGCAGGGGGTGTGGGCGCGGCGGTCGGGCTGTAAC
CCCCCCCTGCACCCCCCTCCCCGAGTTGCTGAGCACGGCCCGGCTTCGGGTGCGGGGCTCCGTGCGGGGC
GTGGCGCGGGGCTCGCCGTGCCGGGCGGGGGGTGGCGGCAGGTGGGGGTGCCGGGCGGGGCGGGGCCGCC
TCGGGCCGGGGAGGGCTCGGGGGAGGGGCGCGGCGGCCCCCGGAGCGCCGGCGGCTGTCGAGGCGCGGCG
AGCCGCAGCCATTGCCTTTTATGGTAATCGTGCGAGAGGGCGCAGGGACTTCCTTTGTCCCAAATCTGTG
CGGAGCCGAAATCTGGGAGGCGCCGCCGCACCCCCTCTAGCGGGCGCGGGGCGAAGCGGTGCGGCGCCGG
CAGGAAGGAAATGGGCGGGGAGGGCCTTCGTGCGTCGCCGCGCCGCCGTCCCCTTCTCCATCTCCAGCCT
CGGGGCTGTCCGCAGGGGGACGGCTGCCTTCGGGGGGGACGGGGCAGGGCGGGGTTCGGCTTCTGGCGTG
TGACCGGCGGGGTTTATATCTTCCCTTCTCTGTTCCTCCGCAGCCCCCAAGCTAGCTCGAGATGGTGAGC
AAGGGCGAGGAGCTGTTCACCGGGGTGGTGCCCATCCTGGTCGAGCTGGACGGCGACGTAAACGGCCACA
AGTTCAGCGTGTCCGGCGAGGGCGAGGGCGATGCCACNTACGGCAAGCTGACCCTGAAGTTCATCTGCAC
CACCGGCAAGCTGCCCGTGCCCTGGCCCACCCTCGTGACCACCCTGAGCTGGGGCGTGCAGTGCTTCGCC
CGCTACCCCGACCACATGAAGCAGCACGACTTCTTCAAGTCCGCCATGCCCGAAGGCTACGTCCAGGAGC
GCACCATCTTCTTCAAGGACGACGGCAACTACAAGACCCGCGCCGAGGTGAAGTTCGAGGGCGACACCCT
GGTGAACCGCATCGAGCTGAAGGGCATCGACTTCAAGGAGGACGGCAACATCCTGGGGCACAAGCTGGAG
TACAACGCCATCCACGGCAACGTCTATATCACCGCCGACAAGCAGAAGAACGGCATCAAGGCCAACTTCG
GCCTCAACTGCAACATCGAGGACGGCAGCGTGCAGCTCGCCGACCACTACCAGCAGAACACCCCCATCGG
CGACGGCCCCGTGCTGCTGCCCGACAACCACTACCTGAGCACCCAGTCCGCACTGAGCAAAGACCCCAAC
GAGAAGCGCGATCACATGGTCCTGCTGGAGTTCGTGACCGCCGCCGGGGGAAGTTCAGGAGGTTCTAGT
[474 nt withheld, positions 6720-7193]
GGTAAGCTTAGATCTTCTGGTGGATCAAGTGGTGGAGTGAGCAAGGGCGAGGAGCTGTTCACCGGGGTGG
TGCCCATCCTGGTCGAGCTGGACGGCGACGTAAACGGCCACAAGTTCAGCGTGTCCGGCGAGGGCGAGGG
CGATGCCACNTACGGCAAGCTGACCCTGAAGTTCATCTGCACCACCGGCAAGCTGCCCGTGCCCTGGCCC
ACCCTCGTGACCACCCTGAGCTGGGGCGTGCAGTGCTTCGCCCGCTACCCCGACCACATGAAGCAGCACG
ACTTCTTCAAGTCCGCCATGCCCGAAGGCTACGTCCAGGAGCGCACCATCTTCTTCAAGGACGACGGCAA
CTACAAGACCCGCGCCGAGGTGAAGTTCGAGGGCGACACCCTGGTGAACCGCATCGAGCTGAAGGGCATC
GACTTCAAGGAGGACGGCAACATCCTGGGGCACAAGCTGGAGTACAACGCCATCCACGGCAACGTCTATA
TCACCGCCGACAAGCAGAAGAACGGCATCAAGGCCAACTTCGGCCTCAACTGCAACATCGAGGACGGCAG
CGTGCAGCTCGCCGACCACTACCAGCAGAACACCCCCATCGGCGACGGCCCCGTGCTGCTGCCCGACAAC
CACTACCTGAGCACCCAGTCCGCACTGAGCAAAGACCCCAACGAGAAGCGCGATCACATGGTCCTGCTGG
AGTTCGTGACCGCCGCCGGGTAATTAATCTAGAAGCTTCGAATTCTGCAGTCG
Features (pLannotate 1.2.2; 18 found; start..end, strand, type, name):
     42..127     +  CDS            large T antigen (fragment): large T antigen from SV40 (simian virus 40)
    150..284     +  polyA_signal   SV40 poly(A) signal: SV40 polyadenylation signal
    322..338     -  protein_bind   lac operator: The lac repressor binds to the lac operator to inhibit transcription in E. coli. This inhibition can be relieved by adding lactose or isopropyl-β-D-thiogalactopyranoside (IPTG). lac repressor encoded by lacI
    346..376     -  promoter       lac promoter: promoter for the E. coli lac operon
    391..412     -  protein_bind   CAP binding site: CAP binding activates transcription in the presence of cAMP. E. coli catabolite activator protein
    425..517     -  CDS            lacI (fragment): lac repressor; lacI; The lac repressor binds to the lac operator to inhibit transcription in E. coli. This inhibition can be relieved by adding lactose or isopropyl-β-D-thiogalactopyranoside (IPTG).
    700..1288    -  rep_origin     ori: high-copy-number ColE1/pMB1/pBR322/pUC origin of replication
   1459..2319    -  CDS            AmpR: β-lactamase; bla; confers resistance to ampicillin, carbenicillin, and related antibiotics
   2320..2424    -  promoter       AmpR promoter: bla
   2519..2554    +  CDS            rop (fragment): Rop protein, which maintains plasmids at low copy number; rop
   2656..2755    +  misc_feature   bom (fragment): basis of mobility region from pBR322
   2761..2915    -  CDS            lacZα (fragment): LacZα fragment of β-galactosidase; lacZ fragment
   4715..4990    +  promoter       chicken β-actin promoter: No description available
   4991..5960    +  intron         chimeric intron: chimera between introns from chicken β-actin and rabbit β-globin
   6012..6698    +  CDS            mCerulean3: mCerulean3 is a basic (constitutively fluorescent) cyan fluorescent protein published in 2011, derived from Aequorea victoria. It is reported to be a somewhat slowly-maturing monomer with very low acid sensitivity.
   6720..7193    +  CDS            MFGE8 (fragment) (sequence withheld): MFGM_BOVIN - Experimental evidence at protein level: Swiss-Prot protein existence level 1. Contributes to phagocytic removal of apoptotic cells in many tissues. Plays an important role in the maintenance of intestinal epithelial homeostasis and the promotion of mucosal healing. Promotes VEGF-dependent neovascularization (By similarity). Specific ligand for the alpha-v/beta-3 and alpha-v/beta-5 receptors. Also binds to phosphatidylserine-enriched cell surfaces in a receptor-independent manner. Zona pellucida-binding protein which may play a role in gamete interaction. From Bos taurus (Bovine).
   7230..7913    +  CDS            mCerulean3: mCerulean3 is a basic (constitutively fluorescent) cyan fluorescent protein published in 2011, derived from Aequorea victoria. It is reported to be a somewhat slowly-maturing monomer with very low acid sensitivity.
   7926..23      +  misc_feature   MCS (fragment) (across the origin): multiple cloning site
