[The description below was written by a language model from this plasmid's Addgene catalogue record and pLannotate feature annotations shown in this document.]
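Description:
pBetaActin-dCer3-C2-dCer3 is a mammalian expression plasmid built on a "P_actin" backbone, in which a synthetic fusion protein is driven by the chicken β-actin promoter followed by a chimeric chicken β-actin/rabbit β-globin intron. Transcripts terminate at an SV40 polyadenylation signal located just downstream of a residual multiple cloning site and a short SV40 large T antigen fragment. In bacteria the plasmid is maintained at high copy through a ColE1/pUC-type origin and selected with ampicillin via the β-lactamase gene and its own promoter. The remaining annotated pieces (lac promoter/operator, CAP site, and fragments of lacI, lacZα, rop and bom) are backbone remnants with no evident role in the design. The record does not list a mammalian selection marker.

The insert, assembled by ligation-independent cloning, consists of two mCerulean3-related cyan fluorescent protein sequences flanking a central segment annotated as a fragment of bovine MFGE8 (lactadherin). This corresponds to the "C2" membrane anchor named in the record; MFGE8 is noted to bind phosphatidylserine-enriched surfaces, which is consistent with its use here to target the fusion to the plasma membrane. The record does not explain the "d" in "dCer3", so how these copies differ from standard mCerulean3 is unstated.

According to the depositor, the construct expresses the labeled anchor without the FRB chemical dimerization domain. It therefore serves as a negative control in experiments where proteins are recruited to the plasma membrane by chemically induced dimerization. The associated publication concerns microtubule retrograde flow and neuronal polarization. The 7,946 nt sequence is flagged as a partial NGS result, and a stretch upstream of the annotated promoter carries no annotation.
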