Addgene plasmid #191328: pBetaActin-dCer3-C2-dCer3
Purpose: Expresses the fluorescently labeled membrane anchor C2 without the chemical dimerization domain FRB as a control for recruiting proteins to plasma membrane
Depositing lab: Frank Bradke. Depositing organization: Deutsches Zentrum fuer Neurodegenerative Erkrankungen (DZNE). Publication: Microtubule retrograde flow retains neuronal polarization in a fluctuating state. Schelski M, Bradke F. Sci Adv. 2022 Nov 4;8(44):eabo2336. doi: 10.1126/sciadv.abo2336. Epub 2022 Nov 4. PubMed 36332023.
Backbone
  Vector backbone: P_actin
  Vector type: Mammalian Expression
Growth in bacteria
  Bacterial resistance: Ampicillin, 100 μg/mL
  Growth temperature: 37°C
  Growth strain: DH5alpha
  Copy number: High Copy
Gene/Insert
  Gene/Insert name: dCer3-C2-dCer3
  Species: Synthetic
  Cloning method: Ligation Independent Cloning
Terms and licenses: Academic/Nonprofit Terms; Industry Terms: Not Available to Industry
How to cite: pBetaActin-dCer3-C2-dCer3 was a gift from Frank Bradke (Addgene plasmid # 191328 ; http://n2t.net/addgene:191328 ; RRID:Addgene_191328)
